>Addgene plasmid #108225 | pEYFP-p23 | addgene full sequence | sequence record 207843 | Addgene NGS Result
CCCCTGATTCTGTGGATAACCGTATTACCGCCATGCATTAGTTATTAATAGTAATCAATTACGGGGTCAT
TAGTTCATAGCCCATATATGGAGTTCCGCGTTACATAACTTACGGTAAATGGCCCGCCTGGCTGACCGCC
CAACGACCCCCGCCCATTGACGTCAATAATGACGTATGTTCCCATAGTAACGCCAATAGGGACTTTCCAT
TGACGTCAATGGGTGGAGTATTTACGGTAAACTGCCCACTTGGCAGTACATCAAGTGTATCATATGCCAA
GTACGCCCCCTATTGACGTCAATGACGGTAAATGGCCCGCCTGGCATTATGCCCAGTACATGACCTTATG
GGACTTTCCTACTTGGCAGTACATCTACGTATTAGTCATCGCTATTACCATGGTGATGCGGTTTTGGCAG
TACATCAATGGGCGTGGATAGCGGTTTGACTCACGGGGATTTCCAAGTCTCCACCCCATTGACGTCAATG
GGAGTTTGTTTTGGCACCAAAATCAACGGGACTTTCCAAAATGTCGTAACAACTCCGCCCCATTGACGCA
AATGGGCGGTAGGCGTGTACGGTGGGAGGTCTATATAAGCAGAGCTGGTTTAGTGAACCGTCAGATCCGC
TAGCGCTACCGGTCGCCACCATGGTGAGCAAGGGCGAGGAGCTGTTCACCGGGGTGGTGCCCATCCTGGT
CGAGCTGGACGGCGACGTAAACGGCCACAAGTTCAGCGTGTCCGGCGAGGGCGAGGGCGATGCCACCTAC
GGCAAGCTGACCCTGAAGTTCATCTGCACCACCGGCAAGCTGCCCGTGCCCTGGCCCACCCTCGTGACCA
CCTTCGGCTACGGCCTGCAGTGCTTCGCCCGCTACCCCGACCACATGAAGCAGCACGACTTCTTCAAGTC
CGCCATGCCCGAAGGCTACGTCCAGGAGCGCACCATCTTCTTCAAGGACGACGGCAACTACAAGACCCGC
GCCGAGGTGAAGTTCGAGGGCGACACCCTGGTGAACCGCATCGAGCTGAAGGGCATCGACTTCAAGGAGG
ACGGCAACATCCTGGGGCACAAGCTGGAGTACAACTACAACAGCCACAACGTCTATATCATGGCCGACAA
GCAGAAGAACGGCATCAAGGTGAACTTCAAGATCCGCCACAACATCGAGGACGGCAGCGTGCAGCTCGCC
GACCACTACCAGCAGAACACCCCCATCGGCGACGGCCCCGTGCTGCTGCCCGACAACCACTACCTGAGCT
ACCAGTCCGCCCTGAGCAAAGACCCCAACGAGAAGCGCGATCACATGGTCCTGCTGGAGTTCGTGACCGC
CGCCGGGATCACTCTCGGCATGGACGAGCTGTACAAGTCCGGACTCAGATCTCGAGCTCAAGCTTCGAAT
TCCATGCAGCCTGCTTCTGCAAAGTGGTACGATCGAAGGGACTATGTCTTCATTGAATTTTGTGTTGAAG
ACAGTAAGGATGTTAATGTAAATTTTGAAAAATCCAAACTTACATTCAGTTGTCTCGGAGGAAGTGATAA
TTTTAAGCATTTAAATGAAATTGATCTTTTTCACTGTATTGATCCAAATGATTCCAAGCATAAAAGAACG
GACAGATCAATTTTATGTTGTTTACGAAAAGGAGAATCTGGCCAGTCATGGCCAAGGTTAACAAAAGAAA
GGGCAAAGCTTAATTGGCTTAGTGTCGACTTCAATAATTGGAAAGACTGGGAAGATGATTCAGATGAAGA
CATGTCTAATTTTGATCGTTTCTCTGAGATGATGAACAACATGGGTGGTGATGAGGATGTAGATTTACCA
GAAGTAGATGGAGCAGATGATGATTCACAAGACAGTGATGATGAAAAAATGCCAGATCTGGAGTAAGGAT
CCACCGGATCTAGATAACTGATCATAATCAGCCATACCACATTTGTAGAGGTTTTACTTGCTTTAAAAAA
CCTCCCACACCTCCCCCTGAACCTGAAACATAAAATGAATGCAATTGTTGTTGTTAACTTGTTTATTGCA
GCTTATAATGGTTACAAATAAAGCAATAGCATCACAAATTTCACAAATAAAGCATTTTTTTCACTGCATT
CTAGTTGTGGTTTGTCCAAACTCATCAATGTATCTTAACGCGTAAATTGTAAGCGTTAATATTTTGTTAA
AATTCGCGTTAAATTTTTGTTAAATCAGCTCATTTTTTAACCAATAGGCCGAAATCGGCAAAATCCCTTA
TAAATCAAAAGAATAGACCGAGATAGGGT
[37 nt withheld, positions 2270-2306]
AAAGAACGTGGACTCCAACGTCAAAGG
[49 nt withheld, positions 2334-2382]
T
[91 nt withheld, positions 2384-2474]
G
[124 nt withheld, positions 2476-2599]
CAGGTGGCACTTTTCGGGGAAATGTGCGCGGAACCCCTATTTGTTTATTTTTCTAAATACATTCAAATAT
GTATCCGCTCATGAGACAATAACCCTGATAAATGCTTCAATAATATTGAAAAAGGAAGAGTCCTGAGGCG
GAAAGAACCAGCTGTGGAATGTGTGTCAGTTAGGGTGTGGAAAGTCCCCAGGCTCCCCAGCAGGCAGAAG
TATGCAAAGCATGCATCTCAATTAGTCAGCAACCAGGTGTGGAAAGTCCCCAGGCTCCCCAGCAGGCAGA
AGTATGCAAAGCATGCATCTCAATTAGTCAGCAACCATAGTCCCGCCCCTAACTCCGCCCATCCCGCCCC
TAACTCCGCCCAGTTCCGCCCATTCTCCGCCCCATGGCTGACTAATTTTTTTTATTTATGCAGAGGCCGA
GGCCGCCTCGGCCTCTGAGCTATTCCAGAAGTAGTGAGGAGGCTTTTTTGGAGGCCTAGGCTTTTGCAAA
GATCGATCAAGAGACAGGATGAGGATCGTTTCGCATGATTGAACAAGATGGATTGCACGCAGGTTCTCCG
GCCGCTTGGGTGGAGAGGCTATTCGGCTATGACTGGGCACAACAGACAATCGGCTGCTCTGATGCCGCCG
TGTTCCGGCTGTCAGCGCAGGGGCGCCCGGTTCTTTTTGTCAAGACCGACCTGTCCGGTGCCCTGAATGA
ACTGCAAGACGAGGCAGCGCGGCTATCGTGGCTGGCCACGACGGGCGTTCCTTGCGCAGCTGTGCTCGAC
GTTGTCACTGAAGCGGGAAGGGACTGGCTGCTATTGGGCGAAGTGCCGGGGCAGGATCTCCTGTCATCTC
ACCTTGCTCCTGCCGAGAAAGTATCCATCATGGCTGATGCAATGCGGCGGCTGCATACGCTTGATCCGGC
TACCTGCCCATTCGACCACCAAGCGAAACATCGCATCGAGCGAGCACGTACTCGGATGGAAGCCGGTCTT
GTCGATCAGGATGATCTGGACGAAGAGCATCAGGGGCTCGCGCCAGCCGAACTGTTCGCCAGGCTCAAGG
CGAGCATGCCCGACGGCGAGGATCTCGTCGTGACCCATGGCGATGCCTGCTTGCCGAATATCATGGTGGA
AAATGGCCGCTTTTCTGGATTCATCGACTGTGGCCGGCTGGGTGTGGCGGACCGCTATCAGGACATAGCG
TTGGCTACCCGTGATATTGCTGAAGAGCTTGGCGGCGAATGGGCTGACCGCTTCCTCGTGCTTTACGGTA
TCGCCGCTCCCGATTCGCAGCGCATCGCCTTCTATCGCCTTCTTGACGAGTTCTTCTGAGCGGGACTCTG
GGGTTCGAAATGACCGACCAAGCGACGCCCAACCTGCCATCACGAGATTTCGATTCCACCGCCGCCTTCT
ATGAAAGGTTGGGCTTCGGAATCGTTTTCCGGGACGCCGGCTGGATGATCCTCCAGCGCGGGGATCTCAT
GCTGGAGTTCTTCGCCCACCCTAGGGGGAGGCTAACTGAAACACGGAAGGAGACAATACCGGAAGGAACC
CGCGCTATGACGGCAATAAAAAGACAGAATAAAACGCACGGTGTTGGGTCGTTTGTTCATAAACGCGGGG
TTCGGTCCCAGGGCTGGCACTCTGTCGATACCCCACCGAGACCCCATTGGGGCCAATACGCCCGCGTTTC
TTCCTTTTCCCCACCCCACCCCCCAAGTTCGGGTGAAGGCCCAGGGCTCGCAGCCAACGTCGGGGCGGCA
GGCCCTGCCATAGCCTCAGGTTACTCATATATACTTTAGATTGATTTAAAACTTCATTTTTAATTTAAAA
GGATCTAGGTGAAGATCCTTTTTGATAATCTCATGACCAAAATCCCTTAACGTGAGTTTTCGTTCCACTG
AGCGTCAGACCCCGTAGAAAAGATCAAAGGATCTTCTTGAGATCCTTTTTTTCTGCTCGTAATCTGCTGC
TTGCAAACAAAAAAACCACCGCTACCAGCGGTGGTTTGTTTGCCGGATCAAGAGCTACCAACTCTTTTTC
CGAAGGTAACTGGCTTCAGCAGAGCGCAGATACCAAATACTGTTCTTCTAGTGTAGCCGTAGTTAGGCCA
CCACTTCAAGAACTCTGTAGCACCGCCTACATACCTCGCTCTGCTAATCCTGTTACCAGTGGCTGCTGCC
AGTGGCGATAAGTCGTGTCTTACCGGGTTGGACTCAAGACGATAGTTACCGGATAAGGCGCAGCGGTCGG
GCTGAACGGGGGGTTCGTGCACACAGCCCAGCTTGGAGCGAACGACCTACACCGAACTGAGATACCTACA
GCGTGAGCTATGAGAAAGCGCCACGCTTCCCGAAGGGAGAAAGGCGGACAGGTATCCGGTAAGCGGCAGG
GTCGGAACAGGAGAGCGCACGAGGGAGCTTCCAGGGGGAAACGCCTGGTATCTTTATAGTCCTGTCGGGT
TTCGCCACCTCTGACTTGAGCGTCGATTTTTGTGATGCTCGTCAGGGGGGCGGAGCCTATGGAAAAACGC
CAGCAACGCGGCCTTTTTACGGTTCCTGGCCTTTTGCTGGCCTTTTGCTCACATGTTCTTTCCTGCGTTA
T
Features (pLannotate 1.2.2; 16 found; start..end, strand, type, name):
      1..31      +  rep_origin     RSF ori (fragment): Plasmids containing the RSF 1030 origin of replication can be propagated in E. coli cells that contain additional plasmids with compatible origins.
     99..402     +  enhancer       CMV enhancer: human cytomegalovirus immediate early enhancer
    403..606     +  promoter       CMV promoter: human cytomegalovirus (CMV) immediate early promoter
    651..1367    +  CDS            EYFP: EYFP is a basic (constitutively fluorescent) green/yellow fluorescent protein published in 1996, derived from Aequorea victoria. It is reported to be a very rapidly-maturing weak dimer with high acid sensitivity.
   1368..1402    +  misc_feature   MCS (fragment): multiple cloning site
   1404..1883    +  CDS            PTGES3: TEBP_BOVIN - Experimental evidence at protein level: Swiss-Prot protein existence level 1. Cytosolic prostaglandin synthase that catalyzes the oxidoreduction of prostaglandin endoperoxide H2 (PGH2) to prostaglandin E2 (PGE2). Molecular chaperone that localizes to genomic response elements in a hormone-dependent manner and disrupts receptor-mediated transcriptional activation, by promoting disassembly of transcriptional regulatory complexes. Facilitates HIF alpha proteins hydroxylation via interaction with EGLN1/PHD2, leading to recruit EGLN1/PHD2 to the HSP90 pathway. From Bos taurus (Bovine).
   1909..1993    +  CDS            large T antigen (fragment): large T antigen from SV40 (simian virus 40)
   2016..2137    +  polyA_signal   SV40 poly(A) signal: SV40 polyadenylation signal
   2171..2599    -  rep_origin     f1 ori (sequence partly withheld): f1 bacteriophage origin of replication; arrow indicates direction of (+) strand synthesis
   2626..2730    +  promoter       AmpR promoter: bla
   2732..3089    +  promoter       SV40 promoter: SV40 enhancer and early promoter
   3124..3918    +  CDS            NeoR/KanR: aminoglycoside phosphotransferase from Tn5; aph(3')-II (or nptII); confers resistance to neomycin, kanamycin, and G418 (Geneticin®)
   3939..4091    +  CDS            ble (fragment): BLE_KLEPN - Experimental evidence at protein level: Swiss-Prot protein existence level 1. Binding protein with a strong affinity to the bleomycin family of antibiotics. Binds to CL990; an antimitotic-antibiotic compound. From Klebsiella pneumoniae.
   4150..4197    +  polyA_signal   HSV TK poly(A) signal: herpes simplex virus thymidine kinase polyadenylation signal (Cole and Stacy, 1985)
   4288..4304    -  polyA_signal   bGH poly(A) signal (fragment): bovine growth hormone polyadenylation signal
   4526..5114    +  rep_origin     ori: high-copy-number ColE1/pMB1/pBR322/pUC origin of replication
