[The description below was written by a language model from this plasmid's Addgene catalogue record and pLannotate feature annotations shown in this document.]
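Description:
pEYFP-p23 is a mammalian expression plasmid built on the pEYFP-C1 backbone that produces human p23 (gene PTGES3, also known as TEBP or cPGES), a co-chaperone of the Hsp90 complex, fused to the C-terminus of enhanced yellow fluorescent protein. In the sequenced 5,190 nt record, the human cytomegalovirus immediate-early enhancer and promoter drive the EYFP coding sequence. This is followed by a short remnant of the multiple cloning site that acts as a linker, then the p23 open reading frame, and transcription ends at an SV40 polyadenylation signal. The automated annotation matched the insert to the bovine PTGES3 protein entry, but the catalogue lists the insert as human, and the match most likely reflects the high conservation of this protein. The restriction sites used for cloning are not recorded.

The plasmid is maintained at high copy in E. coli through a ColE1/pUC-type origin and also carries an f1 phage origin for single-stranded DNA production. A single Tn5 aminoglycoside phosphotransferase gene (NeoR/KanR) serves as a dual marker. A bacterial bla-type promoter placed upstream gives kanamycin resistance in bacteria, while the adjacent SV40 enhancer/early promoter and a downstream HSV TK polyadenylation signal allow G418 selection of stably transfected mammalian cells. Small annotated fragments such as the RSF origin, ble, bGH poly(A) and large T antigen pieces are probably backbone remnants or partial annotation matches rather than functional elements.

The construct is intended for visualizing p23 in living mammalian cells. The associated publication used it in two-colour photobleaching experiments comparing the intracellular dynamics of two Hsp90 complex components.
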