Addgene plasmid #108225: pEYFP-p23
Purpose: Mammalian expression vector for EYFP fusion to human p23
Depositing lab: Didier Picard. Depositing organization: University of Geneva. Publication: 2-color photobleaching experiments reveal distinct intracellular dynamics of two components of the Hsp90 complex. Picard D, Suslova E, Briand PA. Exp Cell Res. 2006 Nov 15. 312(19):3949-58. 10.1016/j.yexcr.2006.08.026 PubMed 17010336.
Backbone
  Vector backbone: pEYFP-C1
  Vector type: Mammalian Expression
  Selectable markers: Neomycin (select with G418)
Growth in bacteria
  Bacterial resistance: Kanamycin, 50 μg/mL
  Growth temperature: 37°C
  Growth strain: DH5alpha
  Copy number: High Copy
Gene/Insert
  Gene/Insert name: EYFP-p23
  Species: H. sapiens (human)
  Entrez Gene: PTGES3 (a.k.a. P23, TEBP, cPGES)
  Promoter: CMV
  Cloning method: Restriction Enzyme; 5′ cloning site unknown (unknown if destroyed); 3′ cloning site unknown (unknown if destroyed)
Terms and licenses: Academic/Nonprofit Terms; Industry Terms: Not Available to Industry
How to cite: pEYFP-p23 was a gift from Didier Picard (Addgene plasmid # 108225 ; http://n2t.net/addgene:108225 ; RRID:Addgene_108225)
